>Addgene plasmid #11251 | hCathepsin S | addgene partial sequence | sequence record 18114 | 11251 with BGH-rev
AGCTTAGCGGGCGCCACCTGGGAGGTCTCGGTACCGATTTCTGGGTAAGAGGGAAAGCTAGCAATCCCAC
AATGATTTCCTTTATTTCTTGCCATCCGAATATATCCTTCTTCACCAAAGTTGTGGCCCCAGCTGTTTTT
CACAAGCCAGTATTCTTTCCCATTAAGATCACCATAGCCAACCACAAGTACACCATGATTCACATTCTGA
GTACAGGATGGTTCATAGTAGACACCACTTCTGTAGAGGAAGAAAGAAGGATGACGCGCATCTACACCAA
CAGACACTGGGCCTTTATTGGCCACAGCTTCTTTCAGGACATCTTCTCTGCCATAAGGAAGTTCAGTGTA
CTTTGAACATGTGGCAGCACGATATTTTGAGTCATATTGACATTTCTGATCCATGGCTTTGTAGGGATAG
GAAGCGTCTGAGTCGATGCCCTTGTTATCAATGATGTACTGGAAAGCCGTTGTCATGAAGCCACCATTGC
AGCCTTTGTTTCCATATTTTTCAGTTGAGCAATCCACCAGGTTCTGGGCACTGAGAGACACCAGCTTTCC
TGTTTTCAGCTTCAGCTGTGCTTCCAGGGCCCCCACAGCACTGAAAGCCCAGCAAGCACCACAAGAACCT
TGATATTTCACTTCAGTAACACACCCTTTCTCTCTCCAGTCCACAGAATCAGGCAATATTCGATTAGGGT
TTGACTTATATGTGATATTTCTCTGCCACTGGCTGGGAACTCTCAGGGAACTCATCAAAGACATCACTTC
TTCACTGGTCATGTCTCCCAGGTGGTTCATGCCCAGATCGTATGAGTGCATTCCCATTGAATGCTCCAGG
TTGTGAAGCATCACAAACTTTAGATTCTTTTCCCAGATGAGACGTCGTACTGCTTCTTCATTCTTTTCCT
TGTATTGTTTG
