>Addgene plasmid #11251 | hCathepsin S | addgene partial sequence | sequence record 18115 | T7 5'-TAATACGACTCACTATAGGG-3'
CGGGCCCTCTAGAGCCCCATGAAACGGCTGGTTTGTGTGCTCTTGGTGTGCTCCTCTGCAGTGGCACAGT
TGCATAAAGATCCTACCCTGGATCACCACTGGCATCTCTGGAAGAAAACCTATGGCAAACAATACAAGGA
AAAGAATGAAGAAGCAGTACGACGTCTCATCTGGGAAAAGAATCTAAAGTTTGTGATGCTTCACAACCTG
GAGCATTCAATGGGAATGCACTCATACGATCTGGGCATGAACCACCTGGGAGACATGACCAGTGAAGAAG
TGATGTCTTTGATGAGTTCCCTGAGAGTTCCCAGCCAGTGGCAGAGAAATATCACATATAAGTCAAACCC
TAATCGAATATTGCCTGATTCTGTGGACTGGAGAGAGAAAGGGTGTGTTACTGAAGTGAAATATCAAGGT
TCTTGTGGTGCTTGCTGGGCTTTCAGTGCTGTGGGGGCCCTGGAAGCACAGCTGAAGCTGACAACAGGAA
AGCTGGTGTCTCTCA
