[The description below was written by a language model from this plasmid's Addgene catalogue record.]
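Description:
hCathepsin S is a mammalian expression plasmid built on the commercial pcDNA3.1(-) backbone (about 5.4 kb without insert) and carrying the human cathepsin S gene (CTSS). It is maintained in E. coli as a high-copy plasmid under ampicillin selection, and it also carries a neomycin resistance marker, so transfected mammalian cells can be selected with G418 to derive stable lines. The record gives no feature table and does not name the promoter. The pcDNA3.1 series generally drives inserts from the CMV immediate-early promoter with a downstream polyadenylation signal, and has a T7 promoter site upstream of the polylinker. The listing of T7 as the 5′ sequencing primer fits this layout.

The cathepsin S coding sequence was inserted by restriction cloning between the XbaI and PmeI sites, both of which remain intact. It is fused at its C terminus to a C9 tag, a short peptide epitope derived from the C-terminal end of rhodopsin. This tag is commonly used for antibody-based detection or immunoprecipitation, so the expressed protease can be tracked without a cathepsin-specific reagent. Cathepsin S is a lysosomal/endosomal cysteine protease.

The stated purpose is simply mammalian expression of the human enzyme. The associated publication examined whether coronavirus entry into ACE2-expressing cells depends on endosomal cathepsins, particularly cathepsin L. This suggests the construct was used to supply cathepsin S exogenously for comparison when testing which proteases support infection, though the record does not describe the experiments. The depositor notes that an author's map holds further details.
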