Addgene plasmid #11251: hCathepsin S
Purpose: Mammalian expression of human Cathepsin S
Depositing lab: Hyeryun Choe. Depositing organization: Boston Children's Hospital. Publication: SARS coronavirus, but not human coronavirus NL63, utilizes cathepsin L to infect ACE2-expressing cells. Huang IC, Bosch BJ, Li F, Li W, Lee KH, Ghiran S, Vasilieva N, Dermody TS, Harrison SC, Dormitzer PR, Farzan M, Rottier PJ, Choe H. J Biol Chem. 2006 Feb 10;281(6):3198-203. doi: 10.1074/jbc.M508381200. Epub 2005 Dec 8. PubMed 16339146.
Backbone
  Vector backbone: pcDNA3.1(-)
  Backbone manufacturer: Invitrogen
  Backbone size w/o insert (bp): 5428
  Vector type: Mammalian Expression
  Selectable markers: Neomycin (select with G418)
Growth in bacteria
  Bacterial resistance: Ampicillin, 100 μg/mL
  Growth temperature: 37°C
  Growth strain: DH5alpha
  Copy number: High Copy
Gene/Insert
  Gene/Insert name: cathepsin S
  Species: H. sapiens (human)
  Entrez Gene: CTSS
  Tag / fusion protein: C9 (GTETSQVAPA) (C terminal on insert)
  Cloning method: Restriction Enzyme; 5′ cloning site XbaI (not destroyed); 3′ cloning site PmeI (not destroyed)
  Sequencing primers: 5′ T7
Terms and licenses: Academic/Nonprofit Terms; Industry Terms
Depositor comments: See author's map for more information.
How to cite: hCathepsin S was a gift from Hyeryun Choe (Addgene plasmid # 11251 ; http://n2t.net/addgene:11251 ; RRID:Addgene_11251)
